Addgene plasmid #46818: pCEV-G3-Ph
Purpose: (Empty Backbone) TEF1 and GAL10 promoter controlled expression cassettes with phleomycin resistance for yeast transformation
Depositing lab: Lars Nielsen & Claudia Vickers. Depositing organization: University of Queensland. Publication: Dual gene expression cassette vectors with antibiotic selection markers for engineering in Saccharomyces cerevisiae. Vickers CE, Bydder SF, Zhou Y, Nielsen LK. Microb Cell Fact. 2013 Oct 25;12(1):96. 10.1186/1475-2859-12-96 PubMed 24161108.
Backbone
  Vector backbone: pCEV-G2-Ph
  Modifications to backbone: PGK1 promoter replaced with GAL10 promoter
  Vector type: Yeast Expression
  Promoter: TEF1 and GAL10
  Selectable markers: Phleomycin
  Tag / fusion protein: FLAG and c-myc
Growth in bacteria
  Bacterial resistance: Ampicillin, 100 μg/mL
  Growth temperature: 37°C
  Growth strain: DH5alpha
  Growth instructions: Selection in E. coli can be performed on Amp or phleomycin. Selection in yeast can be performed on phleomycin. See publication for details
  Copy number: High Copy
Gene/Insert
  Sequencing primers: 5′ see publication for details; 3′ see publication for details
Terms and licenses: Academic/Nonprofit Terms; Industry Terms: Not Available to Industry
How to cite: pCEV-G3-Ph was a gift from Lars Nielsen & Claudia Vickers (Addgene plasmid # 46818 ; http://n2t.net/addgene:46818 ; RRID:Addgene_46818)
