[The description below was written by a language model from this plasmid's Addgene catalogue record and pLannotate feature annotations shown in this document.]
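Description:
pCEV-G3-Ph is an empty yeast expression backbone of 6,222 bp designed for co-expressing two genes in Saccharomyces cerevisiae under antibiotic rather than auxotrophic selection. It derives from pCEV-G2-Ph, with the PGK1 promoter replaced by the GAL10 promoter. It is a shuttle vector. A high-copy ColE1/pUC-type origin and the β-lactamase gene (AmpR) with its own promoter support propagation in E. coli, and a 2μ origin provides episomal, multicopy maintenance in yeast.

The payload region holds two divergently oriented expression cassettes that share a central promoter block. The annotated GAL1,10 promoter region, which is galactose-inducible and regulated by Gal4, faces one way toward a FLAG epitope sequence and the ADH1 terminator; a short ADH1 coding fragment is annotated next to that terminator. The constitutive S. cerevisiae TEF1 promoter faces the other way, followed by a T7 promoter and the CYC1 terminator. The catalogue lists FLAG and c-myc tags. The c-myc tag is not annotated in the feature table but presumably lies in the TEF1/CYC1 cassette. No insert is present, so genes of interest would be cloned into each cassette, giving one constitutively expressed and one inducible product, each of which can be epitope-tagged.

Yeast selection comes from a ble gene, encoding a bleomycin/phleomycin-binding protein, driven by the Ashbya gossypii TEF promoter and terminator. The record notes that phleomycin can also be used for selection in E. coli. This marker cassette is flanked by two loxP sites in the same orientation, so Cre recombinase can excise it and allow the marker to be reused. The vector suits metabolic engineering and other dual-gene expression work, including in strains that lack auxotrophic markers.
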