Features (pLannotate 1.2.2; 17 found; start..end, strand, type, name):
      2..167     -  terminator     ADH1 terminator: S. cerevisiae ADH1; transcription terminator for the S. cerevisiae alcohol dehydrogenase 1 (ADH1) gene
    171..293     -  CDS            ADH1 (fragment): ADH1_YEAST - Also known as ADC1. Experimental evidence at protein level: Swiss-Prot protein existence level 1. This isozyme preferentially catalyzes the conversion of primary unbranched alcohols to their corresponding aldehydes. Also shows activity toward secondary alcohols. From Saccharomyces cerevisiae (strain ATCC 204508 / S288c) (Baker's yeast).
    312..338     -  CDS            3xFLAG (fragment): three tandem FLAG® epitope tags
    356..1008    +  promoter       GAL1,10 promoter: GAL1 and GAL10 genes of S. cerevisiae; divergent inducible promoter, regulated by Gal4
   1025..1424    +  promoter       TEF1 promoter: S. cerevisiae TEF1; promoter for EF-1α
   1444..1462    +  promoter       T7 promoter: promoter for bacteriophage T7 RNA polymerase
   1539..1728    +  terminator     CYC1 terminator: S. cerevisiae CYC1; transcription terminator for CYC1
   1731..1788    -  CDS            lacI (fragment): lac repressor; lacI; The lac repressor binds to the lac operator to inhibit transcription in E. coli. This inhibition can be relieved by adding lactose or isopropyl-β-D-thiogalactopyranoside (IPTG).
   1971..2559    -  rep_origin     ori: high-copy-number ColE1/pMB1/pBR322/pUC origin of replication
   2730..3590    -  CDS            AmpR: β-lactamase; bla; confers resistance to ampicillin, carbenicillin, and related antibiotics
   3591..3695    -  promoter       AmpR promoter: bla
   3722..5064    -  rep_origin     2μ ori: yeast 2μ plasmid origin of replication
   5084..5117    -  protein_bind   loxP: Cre-mediated recombination occurs in the 8-bp core sequence (GCATACAT). Cre recombinase
   5172..5515    +  promoter       TEF promoter: Ashbya gossypii TEF promoter
   5522..5899    +  CDS            ble: BLE_KLEPN - Experimental evidence at protein level: Swiss-Prot protein existence level 1. Binding protein with a strong affinity to the bleomycin family of antibiotics. Binds to CL990; an antimitotic-antibiotic compound. From Klebsiella pneumoniae.
   5908..6105    +  terminator     TEF terminator: Ashbya gossypii TEF terminator
   6168..6201    -  protein_bind   loxP: Cre-mediated recombination occurs in the 8-bp core sequence (GCATACAT). Cre recombinase
>Addgene plasmid #46818 | pCEV-G3-Ph | depositor full sequence | sequence record 66303 | pCEV-G3-Ph sequence 6222 bps
GGAGCGACCTCATGCTATACCTGAGAAAGCAACCTGACCTACAGGAAAGAGTTACTCAAGAATAAGAATT
TTCGTTTTAAAACCTAAGAGTCACTTTAAAATTTGTATACACTTATTTTTTTTATAACTTATTTAATAAT
AAAAATCATAAATCATAAGAAATTCGCTTATTTAGAAGTGTCAACAACGTATCTACCAACGATTTGACCC
TTTTCCATCTTTTCGTAAATTTCTGGCAAGGTAGACAAGCCGACAACCTTGATTGGAGACTTGACCAAAC
CTCTGGCGAAGAATTGTTAATTAAGAGCTCAGATCTTATCGTCGTCATCCTTGTAATCCATCGATACTAG
TGAATTTTCAAAAATTCTTACTTTTTTTTTGGATGGACGCAAAGAAGTTTAATAATCATATTACATGGCA
TTACCACCATATACATATCCATATCTAATCTTACTTATATGTTGTGGAAATGTAAAGAGCCCCATTATCT
TAGCCTAAAAAAACCTTCTCTTTGGAACTTTCAGTAATACGCTTAACTGCTCATTGCTATATTGAAGTAC
GGATTAGAAGCCGCCGAGCGGGCGACAGCCCTCCGACGGAAGACTCTCCTCCGTGCGTCCTCGTCTTCAC
CGGTCGCGTTCCTGAAACGCAGATGTGCCTCGCGCCGCACTGCTCCGAACAATAAAGATTCTACAATACT
AGCTTTTATGGTTATGAAGAGGAAAAATTGGCAGTAACCTGGCCCCACAAACCTTCAAATTAACGAATCA
AATTAACAACCATAGGATGATAATGCGATTAGTTTTTTAGCCTTATTTCTGGGGTAATTAATCAGCGAAG
CGATGATTTTTGATCTATTAACAGATATATAAATGGAAAAGCTGCATAACCACTTTAACTAATACTTTCA
ACATTTTCAGTTTGTATTACTTCTTATTCAAATGTCATAAAAGTATCAACAAAAAATTGTTAATATACCT
CTATACTTTAACGTCAAGGAGAAAAAACGGCCGGCCGCACACACCATAGCTTCAAAATGTTTCTACTCCT
TTTTTACTCTTCCAGATTTTCTCGGACTCCGCGCATCGCCGTACCACTTCAAAACACCCAAGCACAGCAT
ACTAAATTTCCCCTCTTTCTTCCTCTAGGGTGTCGTTAATTACCCGTACTAAAGGTTTGGAAAAGAAAAA
AGAGACCGCCTCGTTTCTTTTTCTTCGTCGAAAAAGGCAATAAAAATTTTTATCACGTTTCTTTTTCTTG
AAAATTTTTTTTTTTGATTTTTTTCTCTTTCGATGACCTCCCATTGATATTTAAGTTAATAAACGGTCTT
CAATTTCTCAAGTTTCAGTTTCATTTTTCTTGTTCTATTACAACTTTTTTTACTTCTTGCTCATTAGAAA
GAAAGCATAGCAATCTAATCTAAGTTTTAATTACAAGGATCCGTAATACGACTCACTATAGGGCCCGGGC
GTCGACATGGAACAGAAGTTGATTTCCGAAGAAGACCTCGAGTAAGCTTGGTACCGCGGCTAGCTAAGAT
CCGCTCTAACCGAAAAGGAAGGAGTTAGACAACCTGAAGTCTAGGTCCCTATTTATTTTTTTATAGTTAT
GTTAGTATTAAGAACGTTATTTATATTTCAAATTTTTCTTTTTTTTCTGTACAGACGCGTGTACGCATGT
AACATTATACTGAAAACCTTGCTTGAGAAGGTTTTGGGACGCTCGAAGATCCAGCTGCATTAATGAATCG
GCCAACGCGCGGGGAGAGGCGGTTTGCGTATTGGGCGCTCTTCCGCTTCCTCGCTCACTGACTCGCTGCG
CTCGGTCGTTCGGCTGCGGCGAGCGGTATCAGCTCACTCAAAGGCGGTAATACGGTTATCCACAGAATCA
GGGGATAACGCAGGAAAGAACATGTGAGCAAAAGGCCAGCAAAAGGCCAGGAACCGTAAAAAGGCCGCGT
TGCTGGCGTTTTTCCATAGGCTCCGCCCCCCTGACGAGCATCACAAAAATCGACGCTCAAGTCAGAGGTG
GCGAAACCCGACAGGACTATAAAGATACCAGGCGTTTCCCCCTGGAAGCTCCCTCGTGCGCTCTCCTGTT
CCGACCCTGCCGCTTACCGGATACCTGTCCGCCTTTCTCCCTTCGGGAAGCGTGGCGCTTTCTCATAGCT
CACGCTGTAGGTATCTCAGTTCGGTGTAGGTCGTTCGCTCCAAGCTGGGCTGTGTGCACGAACCCCCCGT
TCAGCCCGACCGCTGCGCCTTATCCGGTAACTATCGTCTTGAGTCCAACCCGGTAAGACACGACTTATCG
CCACTGGCAGCAGCCACTGGTAACAGGATTAGCAGAGCGAGGTATGTAGGCGGTGCTACAGAGTTCTTGA
AGTGGTGGCCTAACTACGGCTACACTAGAAGGACAGTATTTGGTATCTGCGCTCTGCTGAAGCCAGTTAC
CTTCGGAAAAAGAGTTGGTAGCTCTTGATCCGGCAAACAAACCACCGCTGGTAGCGGTGGTTTTTTTGTT
TGCAAGCAGCAGATTACGCGCAGAAAAAAAGGATCTCAAGAAGATCCTTTGATCTTTTCTACGGGGTCTG
ACGCTCAGTGGAACGAAAACTCACGTTAAGGGATTTTGGTCATGAGATTATCAAAAAGGATCTTCACCTA
GATCCTTTTAAATTAAAAATGAAGTTTTAAATCAATCTAAAGTATATATGAGTAAACTTGGTCTGACAGT
TACCAATGCTTAATCAGTGAGGCACCTATCTCAGCGATCTGTCTATTTCGTTCATCCATAGTTGCCTGAC
TCCCCGTCGTGTAGATAACTACGATACGGGAGGGCTTACCATCTGGCCCCAGTGCTGCAATGATACCGCG
AGACCCACGCTCACCGGCTCCAGATTTATCAGCAATAAACCAGCCAGCCGGAAGGGCCGAGCGCAGAAGT
GGTCCTGCAACTTTATCCGCCTCCATCCAGTCTATTAATTGTTGCCGGGAAGCTAGAGTAAGTAGTTCGC
CAGTTAATAGTTTGCGCAACGTTGTTGCCATTGCTACAGGCATCGTGGTGTCACGCTCGTCGTTTGGTAT
GGCTTCATTCAGCTCCGGTTCCCAACGATCAAGGCGAGTTACATGATCCCCCATGTTGTGCAAAAAAGCG
GTTAGCTCCTTCGGTCCTCCGATCGTTGTCAGAAGTAAGTTGGCCGCAGTGTTATCACTCATGGTTATGG
CAGCACTGCATAATTCTCTTACTGTCATGCCATCCGTAAGATGCTTTTCTGTGACTGGTGAGTACTCAAC
CAAGTCATTCTGAGAATAGTGTATGCGGCGACCGAGTTGCTCTTGCCCGGCGTCAATACGGGATAATACC
GCGCCACATAGCAGAACTTTAAAAGTGCTCATCATTGGAAAACGTTCTTCGGGGCGAAAACTCTCAAGGA
TCTTACCGCTGTTGAGATCCAGTTCGATGTAACCCACTCGTGCACCCAACTGATCTTCAGCATCTTTTAC
TTTCACCAGCGTTTCTGGGTGAGCAAAAACAGGAAGGCAAAATGCCGCAAAAAAGGGAATAAGGGCGACA
CGGAAATGTTGAATACTCATACTCTTCCTTTTTCAATATTATTGAAGCATTTATCAGGGTTATTGTCTCA
TGAGCGGATACATATTTGAATGTATTTAGAAAAATAAACAAATAGGGGTTCCGCGCACATTTCCCCGAAA
AGTGCCACCTGAACGAAGCATCTGTGCTTCATTTTGTAGAACAAAAATGCAACGCGAGAGCGCTAATTTT
TCAAACAAAGAATCTGAGCTGCATTTTTACAGAACAGAAATGCAACGCGAAAGCGCTATTTTACCAACGA
AGAATCTGTGCTTCATTTTTGTAAAACAAAAATGCAACGCGAGAGCGCTAATTTTTCAAACAAAGAATCT
GAGCTGCATTTTTACAGAACAGAAATGCAACGCGAGAGCGCTATTTTACCAACAAAGAATCTATACTTCT
TTTTTGTTCTACAAAAATGCATCCCGAGAGCGCTATTTTTCTAACAAAGCATCTTAGATTACTTTTTTTC
TCCTTTGTGCGCTCTATAATGCAGTCTCTTGATAACTTTTTGCACTGTAGGTCCGTTAAGGTTAGAAGAA
GGCTACTTTGGTGTCTATTTTCTCTTCCATAAAAAAAGCCTGACTCCACTTCCCGCGTTTACTGATTACT
AGCGAAGCTGCGGGTGCATTTTTTCAAGATAAAGGCATCCCCGATTATATTCTATACCGATGTGGATTGC
GCATACTTTGTGAACAGAAAGTGATAGCGTTGATGATTCTTCATTGGTCAGAAAATTATGAACGGTTTCT
TCTATTTTGTCTCTATATACTACGTATAGGAAATGTTTACATTTTCGTATTGTTTTCGATTCACTCTATG
AATAGTTCTTACTACAATTTTTTTGTCTAAAGAGTAATACTAGAGATAAACATAAAAAATGTAGAGGTCG
AGTTTAGATGCAAGTTCAAGGAGCGAAAGGTGGATGGGTAGGTTATATAGGGATATAGCACAGAGATATA
TAGCAAAGAGATACTTTTGAGCAATGTTTGTGGAAGCGGTATTCGCAATATTTTAGTAGCTCGTTACAGT
CCGGTGCGTTTTTGGTTTTTTGAAAGTGCGTCTTCAGAGCGCTTTTGGTTTTCAAAAGCGCTCTGAAGTT
CCTATACTTTCTAGAGAATAGGAACTTCGGAATAGGAACTTCAAAGCGTTTCCGAAAACGAGCGCTTCCG
AAAATGCAACGCGAGCTGCGCACATACAGCTCACTGTTCACGTCGCACCTATATCTGCGTGTTGCCTGTA
TATATATATACATGAGAAGAACGGCATAGTGCGTGTTTATGCTTAAATGCGTACTTATATGCGTCTATTT
ATGTAGGATGAAAGGTAGTCTAGTACCTCCTGTGATATTATCCCATTCCATGCGGGGTATCGTATGCTTC
CTTCAGCACTACCCTTTAGCTGTTCTATATGCTGCCACTCCTCAATTGGATTAGTCTCATCCTTCAATGC
TATCATTTCCTTTGATATTGGATCATGGTAGACAACCCTTAATATAACTTCGTATAATGTATGCTATACG
AAGTTATTAGGTCTAGAGATCTGTTTAGCTTGCCTCGTCCCCGCCGGGTCACCCGGCCAGCGACATGGAG
GCCCAGAATACCCTCCTTGACAGTCTTGACGTGCGCAGCTCAGGGGCATGATGTGACTGTCGCCCGTACA
TTTAGCCCATACATCCCCATGTATAATCATTTGCATCCATACATTTTGATGGCCGCACGGCGCGAAGCAA
AAATTACGGCTCCTCGCTGCAGACCTGCGAGCAGGGAAACGCTCCCCTCACAGACGCGTTGAATTGTCCC
CACGCCGCGCCCCTGTAGAGAAATATAAAAGGTTAGGATTTGCCACTGAGGTTCTTCTTTCATATACTTC
CTTTTAAAATCTTGCTAGGATACAGTTCTCACATCACATCCGAACATAAACAACCATGGGTATGACCGAC
CAAGCGACGCCCAACCTGCCATCACGAGATTTCGATCCCACCGCCGCCTTCTATGAAAGGTTGGGCTTCG
GAATCGTTTTCCGGGACGCCGGCTGGATGATCCTCCAGCGCGGGGATCTCATGCTGGAGTTCTTCGCCCA
CCCCGGGCTCGATCCCCTCGCGAGTTGGTTCAGCTGCTGCCTGAGGCTGGACGACCTCGCGGAGTTCTAC
CGGCAGTGCAAATCCGTCGGCATCCAGGAAACCAGCAGCGGCTATCCGCGCATCCATGCCCCCGAACTGC
AGGAGTGGGGAGGCACGATGGCCGCTTTGGTCGACCCGGACGGGACGCTCCTGCGCCTGATACAGAACGA
ATTGCTTGCAGGCATCTCATGATCAGTACTGACAATAAAAAGATTCTTGTTTTCAAGAACTTGTCATTTG
TATAGTTTTTTTATATTGTAGTTGTTCTATTTTAATCAAATGTTAGCGTGATTTATATTTTTTTTCGCCT
CGACATCATCTGCCCAGATGCGAAGTTAAGTGCGCAGAAAGTAATATCATGCGTCAATCGTATGTGAATG
CTGGTCGCTATACTGCTGTCGATTCGATACTAACGCCGCCATCCAGTGTCGAAAACGAGCTCTCGAGAAC
CCTTAATATAACTTCGTATAATGTATGCTATACGAAGTTATTAGGTGATATCAGATCCACTA
