>Addgene plasmid #46818 | pCEV-G3-Ph | addgene partial sequence | sequence record 71447 | pBR322ori-F 5'-GGGAAACGCCTGGTATCTTT-3'
GTCGATTTTTGTGATGCTCGTCAGGGGGGCGGAGCCTATGGAAAAACGCCAGCAACGCGGCCTTTTTACG
GTTCCTGGCCTTTTGCTGGCCTTTTGCTCACATGTTCTTTCCTGCGTTATCCCCTGATTCTGTGGATAAC
CGTATTACCGCCTTTGAGTGAGCTGATACCGCTCGCCGCAGCCGAACGACCGAGCGCAGCGAGTCAGTGA
GCGAGGAAGCGGAAGAGCGCCCAATACGCAAACCGCCTCTCCCCGCGCGTTGGCCGATTCATTAATGCAG
CTGGATCTTCGAGCGTCCCAAAACCTTCTCAAGCAAGGTTTTCAGTATAATGTTACATGCGTACACGCGT
CTGTACAGAAAAAAAAGAAAAATTTGAAATATAAATAACGTTCTTAATACTAACATAACTATAAAAAAAT
AAATAGGGACCTAGACTTCAGGTTGTCTAACTCCTTCCTTTTCGGTTAGAGCGGATCTTAGCTAGCCGCG
GTACCAAGCTTACTCGAGGTCTTCTTCGGAAATCAACTTCTGTTCCATGTCGACGCCCGGGCCCTATAGT
GAGTCGTATTACGGATCCTTGTAATTAAAACTTAGATTAGATTGCTATGCTTTCTTTCTAATGAGCAAGA
AGTAAAAAAAGTTGTAATAGAACAAGAAAAATGAAACTGAAACTTGAGAAATTGAAGACCGTTTATTAAC
TTAAATATCAATGGGAGGTCATCGAAAGAGAAAAAAATCAAAAAAAAAAATTTTCAAGAAAAAGAAACGT
GATAAAAATTTTTATTGCCTTTTTC
