>Addgene plasmid #46818 | pCEV-G3-Ph | addgene partial sequence | sequence record 71610 | pHybLex_rev 5'-GAGTCACTTTAAAATTTGTATACAC-3'
AAATCATAAATCATAAGAAATTCGCTTATTTAGAAGTGTCAACAACGTATCTACCAACGATTTGACCCTT
TTCCATCTTTTCGTAAATTTCTGGCAAGGTAGACAAGCCGACAACCTTGATTGGAGACTTGACCAAACCT
CTGGCGAAGAATTGTTAATTAAGAGCTCAGATCTTATCGTCGTCATCCTTGTAATCCATCGATACTAGTG
AATTTTCAAAAATTCTTACTTTTTTTTTGGATGGACGCAAAGAAGTTTAATAATCATATTACATGGCATT
ACCACCATATACATATCCATATCTAATCTTACTTATATGTTGTGGAAATGTAAAGAGCCCCATTATCTTA
GCCTAAAAAAACCTTCTCTTTGGAACTTTCAGTAATACGCTTAACTGCTCATTGCTATATTGAAGTACGG
ATTAGAAGCCGCCGAGCGGGCGACAGCCCTCCGACGGAAGACTCTCCTCCGTGCGTCCTCGTCTTCACCG
GTCGCGTTCCTGAAACGCAGATGTGCCTCGCGCCGCACTGCTCCGAACAATAAAGATTCTACAATACTAG
CTTTTATGGTTATGAAGAGGAAAAATTGGCAGTAACCTGGCCCCACAAACCTTCAAATTAACGAATCAAA
TTAACAACCATAGGATGATAATGCGATTAGTTTTTTAGCCTTATTTCTGGGGTAATTAATCAGCGAAGCG
ATGATTTTTGATCTATTAACAGATATATAAATGGAAAAGCTGCATAACCACTTTAACTAATACTTTCAAC
ATTTTCAGTTTGTATTACTTCTTATTCAAATGTCATAAAAGTATCAAC
