>Addgene plasmid #46818 | pCEV-G3-Ph | addgene partial sequence | sequence record 71629 | yADH-term-F 5'-GGCTTGTCTACCTTGCCAGA-3'
GGTAGATACGTTGTTGACACTTCTAAATAAGCGAATTTCTTATGATTTATGATTTTTATTATTAAATAAG
TTATAAAAAAAATAAGTGTATACAAATTTTAAAGTGACTCTTAGGTTTTAAAACGAAAATTCTTATTCTT
GAGTAACTCTTTCCTGTAGGTCAGGTTGCTTTCTCAGGTATAGCATGAGGTCGCTCCTAGTGGATCTGAT
ATCACCTAATAACTTCGTATAGCATACATTATACGAAGTTATATTAAGGGTTCTCGAGAGCTCGTTTTCG
ACACTGGATGGCGGCGTTAGTATCGAATCGACAGCAGTATAGCGACCAGCATTCACATACGATTGACGCA
TGATATTACTTTCTGCGCACTTAACTTCGCATCTGGGCAGATGATGTCGAGGCGAAAAAAAATATAAATC
ACGCTAACATTTGATTAAAATAGAACAACTACAATATAAAAAAACTATACAAATGACAAGTTCTTGAAAA
CAAGAATCTTTTTATTGTCAGTACTGATCATGAGATGCCTGCAAGCAATTCGTTCTGTATCAGGCGCAGG
AGCGTCCCGTCCGGGTCGACCAAAGCGGCCATCGTGCCTCCCCACTCCTGCAGTTCGGGGGCATGGATGC
GCGGATAGCCGCTGCTGGTTTCCTGGATGCCGACGGATTTGCACTGCCGGTAGAACTCCGCGAGGTCGTC
CAGCCTCAGGCAGCAGCTGAACCAACTCGCGAGGGGATCGAGCCCGGGGTGGGCGAAGAACTCCAGCATG
AGATCCCCGCGCTGGAGGATCATCCAGCCGGCG
